>Addgene plasmid #171932 | pJK2020 | addgene full sequence | sequence record 337179 | Addgene NGS Result
TGTGAAATTGTTATCCGCTGGTATCAGCTCACTCAAAGGCGGTAATACGGTTATCCACAGAATCAGGGGA
TAACGCAGGAAAGAACATGTGAGCAAAAGGCCAGCAAAAGACCAGGAACCGTAAAAAGGCCGCGTTGCTG
GCGTTTTTCCATAGGCTCCGCCCCCCTGACGAGCATCACAAAAATCGACGCTCAAGTCAGAGGTGGCGAA
ACCCGACAGGACTATAAAGATACCAGGCGTTTCCCCCTGGAAGCTCCCTCGTGCGCTCTCCTGTTCCGAC
CCTGCCGCTTACCGGATACCTGTCCGCCTTTCTCCCTTCGGGAAGCGTGGCGCTTTCTCATAGCTCACGC
TGTAGGTATCTCAGTTCGGTGTAGGTCGTTCGCTCCAAGCTGGGCTGTGTGCACGAACCCCCCGTTCAGC
CCGACCGCTGCGCCTTATCCGGTAACTATCGTCTTGAGTCCAACCCGGTAAGACACGACTTATCGCCACT
GGCAGCAGCCACTGGTAACAGGATTAGCAGAGCGAGGTATGTAGGCGGTGCTACAGAGTTCTTGAAGTGG
TGGCCTAACTACGGCTACACTAGAAGAACAGTATTTGGTATCTGCGCTCTGCTGAAGCCAGTTACCTTCG
GAAAAAGAGTTGGTAGCTCTTGATCCGGCAAACAAACCACCGCTGGTAGCGGTGGTTTTTTTGTTTGCAA
GCAGCAGATTACGCGCAGAAAAAAAGGATCTCAAGAAGATCCTTTGATCTTTTCTACGGGGTCTGACGCT
CAGTGGAACGAAAACTCACGTTAAGGGATTTTGGTCATGAGATTATCAAAAAGGATCTTCACCTAGATCC
TTTTAAATTAAAAATGAAGTTTTAAATCAATCTAAAGTATATATGAGTAAACTTGGTCTGACAGTTACCA
ATGCTTAATCAGTGAGGCACCTATCTCAGCGATCTGTCTATTTCGTTCATCCATAGTTGCCTGACTCCCC
GTCGTGTAGATAACTACGATACGGGAGGGCTTACCATCTGACCCCAGTGCTGCAATGATACCGCGAGACC
CACGCTCACCGGCTCCAGATTTATCAGCAATAAACCAGCCAGCCGGAAGGGCCGAGCGCAGAAGTGGTCC
TGCAACTTTATCCGCCTCCATCCAGTCTATTAATTGTTGCCGGGAAGCTAGAGTAAGTAGTTCGCCAGTT
AATAGTTTGCGCAACGTTGTTGCCATTGCTACAGGCATCGTGGTGTCACGCTCGTCGTTTGGTATGGCTT
CATTCAGCTCCGGTTCCCAACGATCAAGGCGAGTTACATGATCCCCCATGTTGTGCAAAAAAGCGGTTAG
CTCCTTCGGTCCTCCGATCGTTGTCAGAAGTAAGTTGGCCGCAGTGTTATCACTCATGGTTATGGCAGCA
CTGCATAATTCTCTTACTGTCATGCCATCCGTAAGATGCTTTTCTGTGACTGGTGAGTACTCAACCAAGT
CATTCTGAGAATAGTGTATGCGGCGACCGAGTTGCTCTTGCCCGGCGTCAATACGGGATAATACCGCGCC
ACATAGCAGAACTTTAAAAGTGCTCATCATTGGAAAACGTTCTTCGGGGCGAAAACTCTCAAGGATCTTA
CCGCTGTTGAGATCCAGTTCGATGTAACCCACTCGTGCACCCAACTGATCTTCAGCATCTTTTACTTTCA
CCAGCGTTTCTGGGTGAGCAAAAACAGGAAGGCAAAATGCCGCAAAAAAGGGAATAAGGGCGACACGGAA
ATGTTGAATACTCATACTCTTCCTTTTTCAATATTATTGAAGCATTTATCAGGGTTATTGTCTCATGAGC
GGATACATATTTGAATGTATTTAGAAAAATAAACAAATAGGGGTTCCGCGCACATTTCCCCGAAAAGTGC
CACCTGACGTCTAAGAAACCATTATTATCATGACATTAACCTATAAAAATAGGCGTATCACGAGGCCCTT
TCGTCTCGCGCGTTTCGGTGATGACGGTGAAAACCTCTGACACATGCAGCTCCCGGAGACGGTCACAGCT
TGTCTGTAAGCGGATGCCGGGAGCAGACAAGCCCGTCAGGGCGCGTCAGCGGGTGTTGGCGGGTGTCGGG
GCTGGCTTAACTATGCGGCATCAGAGCAGATTGCACTGAGAGTGCACCATATGCGGTGTGAAATACCGCA
CAGATGCGTAAGGAGAAAATACCGCATCAGGCGCCATTCGCCATTCAGGCTGCGCAACTGTTGGGAAGGG
CGATCGGTGCGGGCCTCTTCGCTATTACGCCAGCTGGCGAAAGGGGGATGTGCTGCAAGGCGATTAAGTT
GGGTAACGCCAGGGTTTTCCCCAGTCACGACGTCACAGCACGTGTGTTTTTGAACACGGCGATATGTATC
TGTAGATCATCCCCAATTTTCAACAATGAATCTAAATACTGAACTTTTTGTGTAATCTTTAGTGCAGAAA
AATGACCAAAATCAGCGATTTTCCGATTATACCCAAAATATCTCAGCTCAATGAGCACCTATAAAAATGT
AAAAATAAAGAAAGTAGTCGAACCATATTTTGTAAAGGCTAAAAAACTGAATAAATTTTTATCCATCCAG
CGCGGCGTTACAATCCGTGGCCCATGTCACGCACGGCTTTCAAAGAAAAAAAAACAGTCTGTTTGCGCGA
CATCGATCTGGCAAAAATCCTAAAAACGACTATGCGTGGCTCACTTTATATTAATATGAAAAATACAAAC
TTGGTGGTGCAGGTGCTGCAGAGGCCATCGATGAAGAAGTGGAGGCCTTGTTGTCGATCTACAAAATTGT
ATGGTTGTTTGAGATTTTCCTTGAAACGCTCTCAATCTTGGATATGATATAAATTCTGGATAAGATATGA
TGGATATGATCTATGTTTGATAGAGTGCATTTGAAAGGATAACGGCCCTGCAGACATTTTTGAAAAAATA
ACAAACATTTAATTTTCTCACTCGTTTAGGCTATTCCCCTATTTTTGATATTCCTTCGCACATATGAAAA
CTACTTTTTTTCGAAACTGTTAACTCCAGAATTTATAAATCTATAGCCCTTACTTGATTATTTATTATCA
TGGTTACTCACCTCATGTCTCTTTCTCTTTTCAAGAAGTCTTCGTTCATATCTGTTGTCTCTTTCCTCCT
TTTGAATCTCTGCTTTGCTCTTCGCCATTGTTTCCTGAAAATAATGTAACTTGAATTGTGTAATATACTT
TTTTAATTTGAATTTGGCTTGTAACGCGGAATCACTACGTGCGGGATCATTTCTTACTAGAAAACCCAGA
AAATGCCATATTTCACTTATCTCGGGGTCATTTCTAATTAGAAAAGCTACAAAAACCATTTCTAATTACG
GTGACTTTAGAACTGGTCGAAATAGCTAATTAGAAATGGGTTTTTGCTAATTAGAGGTGACTCTATGTTA
TCTGAGTAAGCCTCGTTTGTATGTAAACTCACAGTACTAATAAATGCAAGACACCCGGGTTTGTCTAGAT
ATGAAATAATTGAAATATCAATTCTGACAGACAATAATGGTAATCTTGATAAGGAGTTCCACGCCCAGGA
GAACACGTTAGTTTTCTTGTTTTTGATTGCGTGCGTTATTTTGGAGAAAAACTCGATTTTTTACAAAATA
ATTTTTTGAAAGGAACACTGTTCAATAAGTTTTGTCTTTTTTCTCAGTTGTGATACGGTTTTTTATTCTT
TTTTGTAGTTATACAGAAGACCGTTACGAAACAGACTGATATCGAAACAAACACTGATCTTACTTGCACT
TATAATACGACTCAATATCAGTTTTTAAAAAATTAAACCATAAAACAAATAATATAACCCAATTTTTACA
TCAAACCACAAGAAAAAAATACATTTGGGCCCACGGATAAAGAAATTAAAAAAATACATTTTTTAAAGGC
GCACCGAATTAAAATTCATTTGGGTCTTACCGCGTATACCGTACTCCGTTTGTTTGATCATTTTTGTCAG
CGCTGGCGGTTGTTTTTTCATTTCATTTCTGCTTCAAAGACGTTTTCTCGAATAATTTTTCGTTTATTCT
CTTTTTTAAAATTAATTTCTAGCCGTAAATGTTATAAATTCACCCATTTAACGCAAATTTCATGGTAATC
TCATGGAAAAATGCAGTTTCTTTGTTAAAGAAAGCTTAAATAGCAAAAATTCCCCGACTTTCCCCAAAAT
CCTGCTCGATTTTCCGTTTTCTCATTGTATTCTCTCTTAATTAATTTTATCGATAATCAATTGAATGTTT
CAGACAGAGAATGGCTTCTAACTTTACTCAGTTCGTTCTCGTCGACAATGGCGGAACTGGCGACGTGACT
GTCGCCCCAAGCAACTTCGCTAACGGGATCGCTGAATGGATCAGCTCTAACTCGCGTTCACAGGCTTACA
AAGTAACCTGTAGCGTTCGTCAGAGCTCTGCGCAGAATCGCAAATACACCATCAAAGTCGAGGTGCCTAA
AGGCGCCTGGCGTTCGTACTTAAATATGGAACTAACCATTCCAATTTTCGCCACGAATTCCGACTGCGAG
CTTATTGTTAAGGCAATGCAAGGTCTCCTAAAAGATGGAAACCCGATTCCCTCAGCAATCGCAGCAAACT
CCGGCATCTACGCGGATCCACCGGTCGCCACCTCCAAGGGAGAGGAGCTCTTCACCGGAGTCGTCCCAAT
CCTCGTCGAGCTCGACGGAGACGTCAACGGACACAAGTTCTCCGTCCGTGGAGAGGGAGAGGGAGACGCC
ACCAACGGAAAGCTCACCCTCAAGTTCATCTGCACCACCGGAAAGCTCCCAGTCCCATGGCCAACCCTCG
TCACCACCCTCACCTACGGAGTCCAATGCTTCTCCCGTTACCCAGACCACATGAAGCGTCACGACTTCTT
CAAGTCCGCCATGCCAGAGGGATACGTCCAAGAGCGTACCATCTCCTTCAAGGTAAGTTTAAACATATAT
ATACTAACTAACCCTGATTATTTAAATTTTCAGGACGACGGAACCTACAAGACCCGTGCCGAGGTCAAGT
TCGAGGGAGACACCCTCGTCAACCGTATCGAGCTCAAGGTAAGTTTAAACAGTTCGGTACTAACTAACCA
TACATATTTAAATTTTCAGGGAATCGACTTCAAGGAGGACGGAAACATCCTCGGACACAAGCTCGAGTAC
AACTTCAACTCCCACAACGTCTACATCACCGCCGACAAGCAAAAGAACGGAATCAAGGCCAACTTCAAGG
TAAGTTTAAACATGATTTTACTAACTAACTAATCTGATTTAAATTTTCAGATCCGTCACAACGTCGAGGA
CGGATCCGTCCAACTCGCCGACCACTACCAACAAAACACCCCAATCGGAGACGGACCAGTCCTCCTCCCA
GACAACCACTACCTCTCCACCCAATCCGTCCTCTCCAAGGACCCAAACGAGAAGCGTGACCACATGGTCC
TCCTCGAGTTCGTCACCGCCGCCGGAATCACCCACGGAATGGACGAGCTCTACAAGTAGATGCAAAATCC
TTTCAAGCATTCCCTTCTTCTCTATCACTCTTCTTTCTTTTTGTCAAAAAATTCTCTCGCTAATTTATTT
GCTTTTTTAATGTTATTATTTTATGACTTTTTATAGTCACTGAAAAGTTTGCATCTGAGTGAAGTGAATG
CTATCAAAATGTGATTCTGTCTGATGTACTTTCACAATCTCTCTTCAATTCCATTTTGAAGTGCTTTAAA
CCCGAAAGGTTGAGAAAAATGCGAGCGCTCAAATATTTGTATTGTGTTCGTTGAGTGACCCAACAAAAAG
AGGAAACTTTATTGTGCCGCCAAGAAAAAAGTCTCAAATAAAGGTTGTATATTTATTCATCTTATTGAAT
CTGCCATTTCCTCGTTTTTGCGAGTTTATATACCTTCCAATTTTCTTTCTATTGTATTTTCAACTTCTAA
TTTTAATTCAGGGAAACTGCTTCAACGCATCATGTGCCCGGGGGATCGGTGGAGCTCCACCGGTGGCGGC
CGCTCTAGAACTAGTCCACCAAAGCCATCTGCCAAGGGAGCCAAGAAGGCCGCCAAGACCGTCGTTGCCA
AGCCAAAGGACGGAAAGAAGAGACGTCATGCCCGCAAGGAATCGTACTCCGTCTACATCTACCGTGTTCT
CAAGCAAGTTCACCCAGACACCGGAGTCTCCTCCAAGGCCATGTCTATCATGAACTCCTTCGTCAACGAT
GTATTCGAACGCATCGCTTCGGAAGCTTCCCGTCTTGCTCATTACAACAAACGCTCAACGATCTCATCCC
GCGAAATTCAAACCGCTGTCCGTTTGATTCTCCCAGGAGAACTTGCCAAGCACGCCGTGTCTGAGGGAAC
CAAGGCCGTCACCAAGTACACTTCCAGCAAGGTCTCAAAGGGTGAAGAAGATAACATGGCAATTATTAAA
GAGTTTATGCGTTTCAAGGTGCATATGGAGGGATCTGTCAATGGGCATGAGTTTGAAATTGAAGGTGAAG
GAGAAGGCCGACCATATGAGGGAACACAAACCGCAAAACTAAAGGTAAGTTTAAACATATATATACTAAC
TAACCCTGATTATTTAAATTTTCAGGTAACTAAAGGCGGACCATTACCATTCGCCTGGGACATCCTCTCT
CCACAGTTCATGTATGGAAGTAAAGCTTATGTTAAACATCCGGCAGATATACCAGATTATTTGAAACTTT
CATTCCCGGAGGGTTTTAAGTGGGAACGCGTAATGAATTTTGAAGACGGAGGAGTTGTTACAGTGACGCA
AGACTCAAGGTAAGTTTAAACAGTTCGGTACTAACTAACCATACATATTTAAATTTTCAGCCTCCAAGAT
GGAGAATTTATTTATAAAGTCAAACTTCGAGGAACGAATTTCCCCTCGGATGGACCTGTTATGCAGAAGA
AGACTATGGGATGGGAAGCTTCAAGTGAAAGAATGTACCCTGAAGACGGTGCTCTTAAGGGAGAGATTAA
ACAACGTCTTAAATTGAAAGATGGAGGACATTACGATGCTGAGGTAAGTTTAAACATGATTTTACTAACT
AACTAATCTGATTTAAATTTTCAGGTGAAGACAACTTACAAAGCCAAAAAACCAGTTCAGCTGCCAGGAG
CGTACAATGTTAATATTAAACTGGATATCACCTCCCACAACGAGGATTACACTATCGTTGAGCAATATGA
AAGAGCTGAAGGGCGGCACTCGACAGGTGGCATGGATGAATTGTATAAGTAGTACCCAGCTTTCTTGTAC
AAAGTGGGTGATATCTGAGCTCCGCATCGGCCGCTGTCATCAGATCGCCATCTCGCGCCCGTGCCTCTGA
CTTCTAAGTCCAATTACTCTTCAACATCCCTACATGCTCTTTCTCCCTGTGCTCCCACCCCCTATTTTTG
TTATTATCAAAAAACTTCTCTTAATTTCTTTGTTTTTTAGCTTCTTTTAAGTCACCTCTAACAATGAAAT
TGTGTAGATTCAAAAATAGAATTAATTCGTAATAAAAAGTCGAAAAAAATTGTGCTCCCTCCCCCCATTA
ATAATAATTCTATCCCAAAATCTACACAATGTTCTGTGTACACTTCTTATGTTTTTTACTTCTGATAAAT
TTTTTTGAAACATCATAGAAAAAACCGCACACAAAATACCTTATCATATGTTACGTTTCAGTTTATGACC
GCAATTTTTATTTCTTCGCACGTCTGGGCCTCTCATGACGTCAAATCATGCTCATCGTGAAAAAGTTTTG
GAGTATTTTTGGAATTTTTCAATCAAGTGAAAGTTTATGAAATTAATTTTCCTGCTTTTGCTTTTTGGGG
TTTCCCCTATTGTTTGTCAAGATTTCGAGGACGGCGTTTTTCTTGCTAAAATCACAAGTATTGATGAGCA
CGATGCAAGAAAGATCGGAAGAAGGTTTGGGTTTGAGGCTCAGTGGAAGGTGAGTAGAAGTTGATAATTT
GAAAGTGGAGTAGTGTCTATGGGGTTTTTGCCTTAAATGACAGAATACATTCCCAATATACCAAACATAA
CTGTTTGGAATTCCTGCAGGATATCTGGATCCACGAAGCTTCCCATGGTGACGTCACCGGTTCTAGATAC
CTAGGTGAGCTCTGGTACCCTCTAGTCAAGGCCTTAAGTGAGTCGTATTACGTAGCCCGGGCCTAGTTCT
AGACATTCTCTAATGAAAAAATCTTTCAGTTGAAATTGAAAATGAGTTAAAGTTGGAGTTTTTATTGAAA
ACAGATTTCCGTGTGATTAGTGTTTTTAGCGAGTGTGACAGGACAGCGAAAAAATATAGAAACAAGGGGG
GAACTGAAAAGCTTAGGAATGCATTGAACATGAGAAGGGGAAGGGGAAGGAACAAACTAGACAGGAATTA
TTGGAATTTAATCACATTTGGAGTTTTTTTTCTATTCGACAGAATAATTATCCAGAACATTTTTGTATTA
AATATTTATGCATCATATGAGTAGTCGGCTTTGTTGTGCATGACGAGTTTGTTATCGACGAAATAGAAGC
TGTCAGAACGAGTCTCGTTTGGATTGTTGATCATGTCGTCCACTGAAAAAGAGATTAGTCTTTTGAATTG
TACTTTTTAGAATAATGACTCACTGAGTTGTTGAGAGAGTTGAGGGAACTCATAGATATGTTCACAGTTG
TTTCGTGAATTCGGAATACAGAATCCGAATTCAAAGTCAAAACACTTCAGAAGGCGATCTTTGAAGAAGT
GACGTTCGATCATTCGGAAATGATGGATTGGGATGTCTCCTACTTTGAATTCCACAGTTGCTCCGACCGT
TTTGAGTTTCAAAAAGTTTGGAGCAAATCTATAACGCACGTATCTTGCCGACTCCTGTGGCGACTCATCA
TTCTCCTGATCGTTCTCCGGTTTGGCGATCTCGAAAAGCACTTGCTCAGTGTCCAGATCACGGATTTGGA
ACTTGGTGAACTCGATGTTATAGATGTTCGCAGATGGGGAGCATAAGAATCCTAAATTTATGTTTTAAAC
TGAAATCCAAAGGGAGCAAGATACCTTGAGTGATTCCCGGAAGTGCTAAAACGTCGTTCGGAGTGATTTG
AGCTTTCTTCGCAAGCTCCGATTCCGTTGTGATTCCTTGTTCGGTGCTTGGTGGTGGCCGTGGCATCTGG
AAATATGGAAAAGTTCAACAAAAAGAAAAGAGAAAAGAATGAAATCGGATATCAAGAGTTAGTTGAGCGG
TTTCTCTAGTTTTCTGAGTCTCACCTGCGACGGGAAGGTCGCCGAGCCGGGTGGAATCGATCGTTGTTGC
TCGGCTTTCATATCGGTTTGGTTGGAAGCGGCTGAAAACGGAAAGAAGTGGAAGAAGGAAAAGAGTGTGG
TGTGACAGGAAAATGGTAATTAGAGGGTGCCAAATAACCAGCTATATTTTGTTTTTTTTTGAAAACATTT
TTAAAAAGAAAAATACGATAATGATATCAGATGGATTTCCGGAAAACTGGTATGAAAAATTTCAACCTTT
TTGAGTACATGTAATCAAAATACACTTTGTAAATTATCATTTTTATTGAAACTCCACCATTTTTCTATTT
ATAACGCTAATAATTTGAAAAAGAAACCTATTGCGAACCGCGGGGTGAATCCCAAAAACGAATGCGTTTT
GGTGGAGTGATTGATTCGAATCGAAGAAGAAAAAGAAGAAGACGTGGAATAGAGAGCTCACTCTTAACCG
AGCAGCACACACCGACAGAAAAAAAAATGAAATGAATGAGGGTCTTCTTCTTCTTCTTCTTCGAATGATT
GACAGAAATGGGAAAAAGAGGAAGATTGAGAAGGGAAAAAGGAAGGAGAAAAGAAGCAGAAGAAGACGTC
AGAGAGGAGAGGAACGAGCGGAAAAGCAGCGGGCGCAAGTCATAGAAGTAGCAGAGCTGGGGAGAAGAAG
ACACTATCCAAGAAAGGAATGACGAGAGAGTATGCAAAGGGGTATAGGGTGCAGACAGAATAGGAACAGA
ATAACAGATGATGAGCCAAGAAGAGTTGAAAAGGGCGATGAATTTGTCATGTAACTTAATTTGGGTCAAT
TTGAGCATGATGAATTGAAATCATCCCTTGTTGGGAGTTAATAACCGGTTTGTTATCAGAAACCCTGTAA
TAGAAGGGCGCCCTAACTTTGAGCCAATTCATCCCGGTTTCTGTCAAATATATCAAAAAGTGGTCAACTG
ACAAATTGTTTTTGATATTATAATAAACATTTTATCCGTTAACAATTTTCGAATACTTTTTACAAGGACT
TGGATAAATTGGCTCAAAGACGAAGTGAGTTTGCTACCATCATGGAATCAGGAGGACATTTCGACAATGT
CATATAATGTTTGAAAAATGATTTTAACAAGGGTCTCATTCGAGATAAGCAATGCTCTGAGCAAGTGGCT
CGTCGTCTTCAAGAATCTCTTGTTGATATTCATTTGGATCCTGTTTTGCACGAAGCATGTGCCATGGATA
TTCAGAGTTTTTGCAAAAAAGTTCCGCCAGGTCAAACAATCTTTTTAATTTTTATATGATACTTCGGGTG
TATTTTTCTTCTTTTTCCTGTTCATTTTCGCTTTTTTCTCACTTTTTTGTAACAAAATCTCTCACTTTTC
TGTAAGTCTTAACAAAAGTTCAATTGGCTCGATCAAGTAAAATTTCGGCCGTATGAACGTTTTCAAAGGT
TTTCATTTTTTTTTAAGTTCATTCACAATATCATGAATCTCTCGTCCTTTGGTTTCCGGTAAGTAGCGAA
ATAATATAAGCATACTTATAAATGAAGGAATTGAATATAGAATAAGGAAAGCATAACTACCAATAACGGA
ATATAGAGGTAATACTGTAAATGTACTGATAACCACCATTACAGTATTCATTGAATATGCCACAGATTGA
GCAATACTACGATGTTTTTGAGGTACCAGTTCAGAGGATATAAACCACGAAATTGGACCAACTCCAGTTC
TGAAATTTCATTATTCGATTAAATCAAAATATATTTGAAAAACCTCACCCATAAGTATAACCGTAGATGA
TCAATGCAACTAGGCATCCGTATTTCATCGGGTCAATCAGAATACGTATTTTTGCGAAGAATACGAATGC
AATTAGAGCTAAATTATTGAGAAATGTGAAGAGAAGGAGAAGCTTGCGTCGACCAACTCTGTAAACTTAT
TCATACAATTTTGTCTTCAAATTTTGAACGTTTAAAACTATCTTATTCAATGAGTTAGCGGGTTTTTATA
GTGAGTTAGTTCACGATTATCTAATAAAACTATGTCCAAACATCCTAACTGCGACCGTATTCTCACTAAC
TCGTCTTAAAAACGTTGAGATTATTTTAAACCCTTCTTCAGTACAACTACAGTACTGATGCACAAATACA
ATAATAATAATACATTCAGACATACTCTGAACAATGTAACTTGTTTTTGTTATACTGTGGTAACATTTAT
TGAAATGAAATATAACCTTACTTTTCAATCACAATTCCACCAGTAATTGTTCCAGAAACATAAGCTAAAC
CCATTGCAGTTGTACTCCATTCAGCAATTTCTGACTCAACATTTGCATTTTCTAGAAAGAAAGTAGAGGA
TAAAAGAAGAGCCCATAATCCGACAGGGCCC
Features (pLannotate 1.2.2; 17 found; start..end, strand, type, name):
    146..734     -  rep_origin     ori: high-copy-number ColE1/pMB1/pBR322/pUC origin of replication
    905..1765    -  CDS            AmpR: β-lactamase; bla; confers resistance to ampicillin, carbenicillin, and related antibiotics
   1766..1870    -  promoter       AmpR promoter: bla
   1965..2000    +  CDS            rop (fragment): Rop protein, which maintains plasmids at low copy number; rop
   2102..2201    +  misc_feature   bom (fragment): basis of mobility region from pBR322
   2207..2343    -  CDS            lacZα (fragment): LacZα fragment of β-galactosidase; lacZ fragment
   4281..4631    +  CDS            CAPSD_BPMS2 (fragment): Experimental evidence at protein level: Swiss-Prot protein existence level 1. Acts as a translational repressor of viral replicase synthesis late in infection. This latter function is the result of capsid protein interaction with an RNA hairpin which contains the replicase ribosome-binding site. From Escherichia phage MS2 (Bacteriophage MS2).
   4653..5516    +  CDS            mEGFP (fragment): monomeric enhanced GFP, optimized with synthetic introns for expression in C. elegans
   5520..5843    +  terminator     tbb-2 terminator: tbb-2; transcription terminator for the C. elegans tubulin beta-2 gene
   6011..6035    +  misc_feature   MCS (fragment): pBluescript multiple cloning site
   6036..6401    +  CDS            his-11: H2B1_CAEEL - Experimental evidence at protein level: Swiss-Prot protein existence level 1. Core component of nucleosome. Nucleosomes wrap and compact DNA into chromatin, limiting DNA accessibility to the cellular machineries which require DNA as a template. Histones thereby play a central role in transcription regulation, DNA repair, DNA replication and chromosomal stability. DNA accessibility is regulated via a complex set of post-translational modifications of histones, also called histone code, and nucleosome remodeling. From Caenorhabditis elegans.
   6402..7259    +  CDS            mCherry: mCherry is a basic (constitutively fluorescent) red fluorescent protein published in 2004, derived from Discosoma sp.. It is reported to be a very rapidly-maturing monomer with low acid sensitivity.
   7267..7287    -  protein_bind   attB2: mutant version of attB; core recombination site for the Gateway® BP reaction BP Clonase™
   7807..7959    +  CDS            aex-5 (fragment): AEX5_CAEEL - Also known as kpc-3 From Caenorhabditis elegans.
   8479..9321    -  CDS            unc-119: UN119_CAEEL - Experimental evidence at protein level: Swiss-Prot protein existence level 1. Myristoyl-binding protein that acts as a cargo adapter: specifically binds the myristoyl moiety of a subset of N-terminally myristoylated proteins and is required for their localization. Plays a key role in ciliary membrane localization of proteins. Required for the establishment or function of the nervous system. From Caenorhabditis elegans.
   9432..9449    +  misc_feature   P element 5' end (fragment): No description available
  10323..10538   +  CDS            GSLG1_CAEEL (fragment): Experimental evidence at protein level: Swiss-Prot protein existence level 1. From Caenorhabditis elegans.
