[The description below was written by a language model from this plasmid's Addgene catalogue record and pLannotate feature annotations shown in this document.]
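Description:
pJK2020 is a C. elegans expression plasmid built by Gibson cloning on the pCFJ151 backbone. In bacteria it is maintained at high copy through a ColE1/pUC-type origin and selected with ampicillin via the β-lactamase gene. The feature table also detects an unc-119 coding sequence on the opposite strand from the payload, the kind of marker commonly used to rescue unc-119 mutant worms and identify transgenic animals. Fragments of other C. elegans genes flank the cargo, which may represent genomic homology regions for targeted insertion, although the record does not state the integration strategy.

The roughly 3.6 kb insert is a two-gene artificial operon. According to the insert name, the mex-5 promoter (generally used for germline expression) drives MS2 coat protein joined through a linker to superfolder GFP and followed by the tbb-2 3'UTR. The gpd-2 intergenic sequence then allows the downstream cistron, histone H2B (annotated as his-11) fused to mCherry with the unc-54 3'UTR, to be processed from the same primary transcript by trans-splicing. The annotation software labels the green reporter as an intron-containing, worm-optimised mEGFP fragment, which is likely its closest match to the catalogued sfGFP. The promoter and unc-54 3'UTR are not annotated in the table, and the promoter field is blank.

MCP::sfGFP binds MS2 RNA hairpins placed in a transcript of interest, concentrating green signal at nascent RNA, while H2B::mCherry marks chromatin so that nuclei can be located. The associated publication concerns Notch-dependent transcriptional bursting, consistent with use for live imaging of active transcription sites in the worm.
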