Addgene plasmid #171932: pJK2020
Purpose: express MS2 coat protein (MCP) fused to superfolder GFP and histone subunit H2B fused to mCherry in an operon
Depositing lab: Judith Kimble. Depositing organization: University of Wisconsin, Madison. Publication: Dynamics of Notch-Dependent Transcriptional Bursting in Its Native Context. Lee C, Shin H, Kimble J. Dev Cell. 2019 Aug 19;50(4):426-435.e4. doi: 10.1016/j.devcel.2019.07.001. Epub 2019 Aug 1. PubMed 31378588.
Backbone
  Vector backbone: pCFJ151
  Vector type: Worm Expression
Growth in bacteria
  Bacterial resistance: Ampicillin, 100 μg/mL
  Growth temperature: 37°C
  Growth strain: DH5alpha
  Copy number: High Copy
Gene/Insert
  Gene/Insert name: Pmex-5::MS2 Coat Protein::linker::sfGFP::tbb-2 3'UTR::gpd-2 intergenic sequence::H2B::mCherry::unc-54 3'UTR
  Species: C. elegans (nematode)
  Insert size (bp): 3563
  GenBank ID: 31378588
  Promoter: -
  Tag / fusion protein: superfolder GFP, mCherry
  Cloning method: Gibson Cloning
  Sequencing primers: 5′ -; 3′ -
Terms and licenses: Academic/Nonprofit Terms; Industry Terms: Not Available to Industry
How to cite: pJK2020 was a gift from Judith Kimble (Addgene plasmid # 171932 ; http://n2t.net/addgene:171932 ; RRID:Addgene_171932)
